Addgene plasmid #61489: RAB14 3'UTR WT
Purpose: luciferase reporter containing RAB14 3' UTR
Depositing lab: Curt Civin. Depositing organization: University of Maryland, Baltimore. Publication: MIR144 and MIR451 regulate human erythropoiesis via RAB14. Kim M, Tan YS, Cheng WC, Kingsbury TJ, Heimfeld S, Civin CI. Br J Haematol. 2014 Oct 14. doi: 10.1111/bjh.13164. PubMed 25312678.
Backbone
  Vector backbone: pmirGLO Dual-Luciferase
  Backbone manufacturer: Promega
  Backbone size w/o insert (bp): 7350
  Total vector size (bp): 8150
  Vector type: Mammalian Expression, Luciferase
Growth in bacteria
  Bacterial resistance: Ampicillin, 100 μg/mL
  Growth temperature: 37°C
  Growth strain: DH5alpha
  Copy number: Unknown
Gene/Insert
  Gene/Insert name: RAB14 3' UTR (alt name: RAB14)
  Species: H. sapiens (human)
  Insert size (bp): 801
  Mutation: contains position 837-1637 (numbering relative to start of 3'utr)
  GenBank ID: NM_016322
  Entrez Gene: RAB14 (a.k.a. FBP, RAB-14)
  Promoter: PGK
  Tag / fusion protein: luciferase (N terminal on backbone)
  Cloning method: Restriction Enzyme; 5′ cloning site NheI (not destroyed); 3′ cloning site XbaI (not destroyed)
  Sequencing primers: 5′ Luc-F
Terms and licenses: Academic/Nonprofit Terms; Industry Terms: Not Available to Industry
How to cite: RAB14 3'UTR WT was a gift from Curt Civin (Addgene plasmid # 61489 ; http://n2t.net/addgene:61489 ; RRID:Addgene_61489)
