[The description below was written by a language model from this plasmid's Addgene catalogue record.]
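Description:
RAB14 3'UTR WT is a mammalian luciferase reporter plasmid built on the commercial pmirGLO Dual-Luciferase backbone, a vector designed for testing microRNA-mediated regulation of candidate target sequences. The backbone is about 7.35 kb and the finished construct about 8.15 kb. It is propagated in E. coli under ampicillin selection; the copy number is recorded as unknown, and no feature table accompanies the record, so the origin of replication and other backbone elements are not itemised.

The insert is an 801 bp fragment of the human RAB14 3' untranslated region, covering positions 837–1637 numbered from the start of the 3' UTR, so it is a segment rather than the full UTR. It was cloned between NheI and XbaI sites, both of which remain intact, downstream of the backbone's luciferase coding sequence, which is driven by the PGK promoter. The UTR fragment therefore becomes part of the luciferase transcript, and any microRNA that binds sites within it should reduce reporter output through translational repression or mRNA destabilisation. As the backbone name indicates, this is a dual-luciferase system, in which a second luciferase on the same plasmid generally serves as an internal control for normalising transfection efficiency, though the record does not list that cassette explicitly.

The "WT" designation indicates an unmutated UTR sequence, presumably intended for comparison with variants in which predicted microRNA sites are altered. The associated study concerns regulation of human erythropoiesis by MIR144 and MIR451 via RAB14, so the plasmid is suited to transfection assays testing whether these microRNAs directly target the RAB14 3' UTR.
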