>Addgene plasmid #61489 | RAB14 3'UTR WT | addgene partial sequence | sequence record 101367 | EBV-rev 5'-GTGGTTTGTCCAAACTCATC-3'
CCAGGGGTTATGCTAGTTATTGCTCAGCGGTGGCAGCAGCCAACTCAGCTTCCTTTCGGGCTTTGTTAGC
AGCCGGATCAGCTTGCATGCCTGCAGGTCGACTCTAGAGGTACTACCACATGTTTACAACCCAGAAAGAT
GTACTTTTATGTTAGTGTCTGTAAAGAGGGATTTAAAATGTGTATTTTAAACACAGCAGTTGAGCTGAGT
GCATTTTCTATAGTACGCTGAGGTGTTACCTATTCTATTTCAAATAAATTCTCAATTCCCAGCCACTGAA
TCATAAATGCAATAAAAAAATCAACAGAAATGAAGAACTTAATAAAACATGTTGTCCAAAAAAATAAGAT
TGTTTCTCTTGCTATACAGTATTAATTCAGTGGCCAAACCACCTGGTGCAAAGTAATAACTTACTTTGTA
TCAGCACAAGCGCTGAAACACCTTTAGAAACACTTTCCCTTTTACAAAACAATTTATGCCAACATGACAT
AAAACAGCCCCTCACACTGTGAACACAGGGATATCTTAAGTTATTTCACTGTAGGGTTAAAAATGCACAA
TTTAAAATCCCTTAACAGCAGACCTGTGGTTCTGACTGTCCAGTTCAGAATCTGACCATTCCAAGAAGAT
AAAGGTATAAAAGCTTAAAATGTGCAATAGTAAACCCAGCCTTTTTTCTTTTTCTATACAGTAAGGCAAG
AATGCAGCCTGTAATGCAAAAACGTTTACAAAAAGAGAAAAGCAGGTTAGCACATTGTCGATTGCACAAG
AACAGT
