>Addgene plasmid #61489 | RAB14 3'UTR WT | addgene partial sequence | sequence record 101693 | Neo-R 5'-GCCCAGTCATAGCCGAATAG-3'
ATCCATCTTGTTCAATCCCTCCGGAGCCTCCGCCACCTGATCCGCCACCTCCGCTCCCACCACCGGTCTG
CTCGTTCTTCAGCACGCGCTCCACGAAGCTCTTGATGTACTTACCCATTTCATCTGGAGCGTCCTCCTGG
CTGAAGTGGAGGCCCTTCACCTTCACGAACTCGGTGTTAGGGAACTTCTTAGCTCCCTCGACAATAGCGT
TGGAAAAGAACCCAGGGTCGGACTCGATGAACATCTTAGGCAGATCGTCGCTGGCCCGAAGGTAGGCGTT
GTAGTTGCGGACAATCTGGACGACGTCGGGCTTGCCTCCCTTAACGAGAGGGATCTCGCGAGGCCAGGAG
AGGGTAGGCCGTCTAACCTCGCCCTTCTCCTTGAATGGCTCCAGGTAGGCAGCGAACTCCTCAGGCTCCA
GTTTCCGCATGATCTTGCTTGGGAGCATGGTCTCGACGAAGAAGTTATTCTCAAGCACCATTTTCTCGCC
CTCTTCGCTCTTGATCAGGGCGATATCCTCCTCGATGTCAGGCCACTCGTCCCAGGACTCGATCACGTCC
ACGACACTCTCAGCATGGACGATGGCCTTGATCTTGTCTTGGTGCTCGTAGGAGTAGTGAAAGGCCAGAC
AAGCCCCCCAGTCGTGGCCCACAAAGATGATTTTCTTTGGAAGGTTCAGCAGCTCGAACCAAGCGGTGAG
GTACTTGTAGTGATCCAGGAGGCGATATGAGCCATTCCCGCTCTTGCCGGACTTACCCATTCCGATCAGA
TCAGGGATGATGCATCTAGCCACGGGCTCGATGTGAGGCACGACGTGCCTCCACAGGTAG
