>Addgene plasmid #61489 | RAB14 3'UTR WT | addgene partial sequence | sequence record 103846 | mPGK-F 5'-cattctgcacgcttcaaaag-3'
GGCCTTTCGACCTGCAGCCCAAGCTTGGCAATCCGGTACTGTTGGTAAAGCCACCATGGAAGATGCCAAA
AACATTAAGAAGGGCCCAGCGCCATTCTACCCACTCGAAGACGGGACCGCCGGCGAGCAGCTGCACAAAG
CCATGAAGCGCTACGCCCTGGTGCCCGGCACCATCGCCTTTACCGACGCACATATCGAGGTGGACATTAC
CTACGCCGAGTACTTCGAGATGAGCGTTCGGCTGGCAGAAGCTATGAAGCGCTATGGGCTGAATACAAAC
CATCGGATCGTGGTGTGCAGCGAGAATAGCTTGCAGTTCTTCATGCCCGTGTTGGGTGCCCTGTTCATCG
GTGTGGCTGTGGCCCCAGCTAACGACATCTACAACGAGCGCGAGCTGCTGAACAGCATGGGCATCAGCCA
GCCCACCGTCGTATTCGTGAGCAAGAAAGGGCTGCAAAAGATCCTCAACGTGCAAAAGAAGCTACCGATC
ATACAAAAGATCATCATCATGGATAGCAAGACCGACTACCAGGGCTTCCAAAGCATGTACACCTTCGTGA
CTTCCCATTTGCCACCCGGCTTCAACGAGTACGACTTCGTGCCCGAGAGCTTCGACCGGGACAAAACCAT
CGCCCTGATCATGAACAGTAGTGGCAGTACCGGATTGCC
